Addgene plasmid #109841: pHH0103_DEPDC6_DEP
Purpose: Protein expression and purification of DEPDC6_DEP
Depositing lab: Sachdev Sidhu. Depositing organization: University of Toronto. Publication: Large-scale survey and database of high affinity ligands for peptide recognition modules. Teyra J, Kelil A, Jain S, Helmy M, Jajodia R, Hooda Y, Gu J, D'Cruz AA, Nicholson SE, Min J, Sudol M, Kim PM, Bader GD, Sidhu SS. Mol Syst Biol. 2020 Dec;16(12):e9310. doi: 10.15252/msb.20199310. PubMed 33438817.
Backbone
  Vector backbone: pHH0103
  Vector type: Bacterial Expression
Growth in bacteria
  Bacterial resistance: Ampicillin, 100 μg/mL
  Growth temperature: 37°C
  Growth strain: DH5alpha
  Copy number: Low Copy
Gene/Insert
  Gene/Insert name: DEPDC6_DEP
  Species: H. sapiens (human)
  Cloning method: Restriction Enzyme; 5′ cloning site Sfi1 (unknown if destroyed); 3′ cloning site Not1 (unknown if destroyed)
Terms and licenses: Academic/Nonprofit Terms; Industry Terms: Not Available to Industry
How to cite: pHH0103_DEPDC6_DEP was a gift from Sachdev Sidhu (Addgene plasmid # 109841 ; http://n2t.net/addgene:109841 ; RRID:Addgene_109841)
