[The description below was written by a language model from this plasmid's Addgene catalogue record and pLannotate feature annotations shown in this document.]
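Description:
pHH0103_DEPDC6_DEP is a bacterial expression plasmid of about 7 kb, built on the pHH0103 backbone, for producing and purifying the DEP domain of human DEPDC6 (also known as DEPTOR, a negative regulator of mTORC1 and mTORC2 signalling). It is propagated in E. coli under ampicillin selection through the β-lactamase gene and replicates from a ColE1/pMB1-type origin. The catalogue lists it as low copy. A pBR322 bom region is present, and the rop gene appears only as fragments interrupted by an f1 phage origin, which in principle allows single-stranded DNA production with helper phage.

Expression is driven by the strong hybrid tac promoter followed by a lac operator. A lacI gene under the lacIq promoter on the same plasmid supplies repressor, so transcription is held off until it is induced with IPTG. The open reading frame begins with a 6xHis tag, followed by Schistosoma japonicum glutathione S-transferase and then a short DEPTOR fragment covering the DEP domain, which was cloned between SfiI and NotI sites. The resulting His-GST fusion can be captured on either nickel or glutathione resin, and GST often helps the solubility of small domains. The fd phage terminator lies immediately after the insert.

Downstream of the terminator are fragments of M13 gene III, along with remnants of the tetracycline resistance gene and its promoter. These look like leftovers from a phagemid or pBR322-derived ancestor and are probably not functional parts of the expressed protein. The associated work surveyed ligands for peptide recognition modules, which fits use of the purified domain as a binding target.
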