Features (pLannotate 1.2.2; 21 found; start..end, strand, type, name):
      1..29      +  promoter       tac promoter: strong E. coli promoter; hybrid between the trp and lac UV5 promoters
     37..53      +  protein_bind   lac operator: The lac repressor binds to the lac operator to inhibit transcription in E. coli. This inhibition can be relieved by adding lactose or isopropyl-β-D-thiogalactopyranoside (IPTG). lac repressor encoded by lacI
    138..155     +  CDS            6xHis: 6xHis affinity tag
    171..824     +  CDS            GST26_SCHJA: Experimental evidence at protein level: Swiss-Prot protein existence level 1. GST isoenzymes appear to play a central role in the parasite detoxification system. Other functions are also suspected including a role in increasing the solubility of haematin in the parasite gut. From Schistosoma japonicum (Blood fluke).
    906..1178    +  CDS            DEPTOR (fragment): DPTOR_HUMAN - Also known as DEPDC6. Experimental evidence at protein level: Swiss-Prot protein existence level 1. Negative regulator of the mTORC1 and mTORC2 signaling pathways. Inhibits the kinase activity of both complexes. From Homo sapiens (Human).
   1194..1241    +  terminator     fd terminator (sequence withheld): central terminator from bacteriophage fd (Otsuka and Kunisawa, 1982)
   1246..1458    +  CDS            M13 gene III (fragment) (sequence partly withheld): pIII; III; minor coat protein
   1473..1943    +  CDS            M13 gene III (fragment) (sequence partly withheld): pIII; III; minor coat protein
   1965..2035    +  CDS            TcR (fragment): tetracycline efflux protein; tet; confers resistance to tetracycline
   2277..2657    -  CDS            YPB1_ECOLX: Protein predicted: Swiss-Prot protein existence level 4. From Escherichia coli.
   2674..2825    +  CDS            rop (fragment): Rop protein, which maintains plasmids at low copy number; rop
   2861..3289    -  rep_origin     f1 ori (sequence partly withheld): f1 bacteriophage origin of replication; arrow indicates direction of (+) strand synthesis
   3298..3337    +  CDS            rop (fragment): Rop protein, which maintains plasmids at low copy number; rop
   3439..3579    +  misc_feature   bom: basis of mobility region from pBR322
   3765..4352    -  rep_origin     ori: high-copy-number ColE1/pMB1/pBR322/pUC origin of replication
   4523..5383    -  CDS            AmpR: β-lactamase; bla; confers resistance to ampicillin, carbenicillin, and related antibiotics
   5384..5488    -  promoter       AmpR promoter: bla
   5597..5674    +  promoter       lacIq promoter: lacI (mutant); In the lacIq allele, a single base change in the promoter boosts expression of the lacI gene about 10-fold.
   5675..6757    +  CDS            lacI: lac repressor; lacI; The lac repressor binds to the lac operator to inhibit transcription in E. coli. This inhibition can be relieved by adding lactose or isopropyl-β-D-thiogalactopyranoside (IPTG).
   6770..6791    +  protein_bind   CAP binding site: CAP binding activates transcription in the presence of cAMP. E. coli catabolite activator protein
   6810..6827    +  promoter       tet promoter (fragment): E. coli promoter for tetracycline efflux protein gene
>Addgene plasmid #109841 | pHH0103_DEPDC6_DEP | addgene full sequence | sequence record 213893 | Addgene NGS Result
TTGACAATTAATCATCGGCTCGTATAATGTGTGGAATTGTGAGCGGATAACAATTTCACACAGGAAACAG
CCAGTCCGTTTAGGTGTTTTCACGAGCACTTCACCAACAAGGACCATAGATTATGAAAATCGAAGAACAC
CATCACCATCACCATTCCAGCGGTAAGCTTATGTCCCCTATACTAGGTTATTGGAAAATTAAGGGCCTTG
TGCAACCCACTCGACTTCTTTTGGAATATCTTGAAGAAAAATATGAAGAGCATTTGTATGAGCGCGATGA
AGGTGATAAATGGCGAAACAAAAAGTTTGAATTGGGTTTGGAGTTTCCCAATCTTCCTTATTATATTGAT
GGTGATGTTAAATTAACACAGTCTATGGCCATCATACGTTATATAGCTGACAAGCACAACATGTTGGGTG
GTTGTCCAAAAGAGCGTGCAGAGATTTCAATGCTTGAAGGAGCGGTTTTGGATATTAGATACGGTGTTTC
GAGAATTGCATATAGTAAAGACTTTGAAACTCTCAAAGTTGATTTTCTTAGCAAGCTACCTGAAATGCTG
AAAATGTTCGAAGATCGTTTATGTCATAAAACATATTTAAATGGTGATCATGTAACCCATCCTGACTTCA
TGTTGTATGACGCTCTTGATGTTGTTTTATACATGGACCCAATGTGCCTGGATGCGTTCCCAAAATTAGT
TTGTTTTAAAAAACGTATTGAAGCTATCCCACAAATTGATAAGTACTTGAAATCCAGCAAGTATATAGCA
TGGCCTTTGCAGGGCTGGCAAGCCACGTTTGGTGGTGGCGACCATCCTCCAAAATCGGATCTGGAAGTTC
TGTTCCAGGGGCCCCTGTCCAGCGGTCTGGTTCCGCGTGGTTCCGGTACCGCGGCCCAGCCGGCCGCATT
TATGCGTGGTCAACGTCTGTACGAGAAACTGATGTCTCCTGAGAATACTCTGCTGCAGCCGCGCGAAGAA
GAAGGCGTAAAATACGAACGCACCTTCATGGCGTCCGAATTCCTGGACTGGCTGGTCCAGGAAGGCGAAG
CCACGACCCGTAAGGAAGCTGAACAGCTGTGCCACCGTCTGATGGAGCATGGTATCATTCAGCACGTGTC
TAACAAACACCCATTTGTTGATAGCAACCTGCTGTATCAGTTCCGTATGAACTTCCGCGCGGCCGCATA
[142 nt withheld, positions 1190-1331]
C
[98 nt withheld, positions 1333-1430]
AGTTTGTACTGGTGACGAAACTCAGTGTCTAGCTAGAGTGGC
[149 nt withheld, positions 1473-1621]
T
[41 nt withheld, positions 1623-1663]
T
[62 nt withheld, positions 1665-1726]
A
[35 nt withheld, positions 1728-1762]
CCTCCCTCAATCGGTTGAATGTCGCCCTTTTGTCTTTGGCGCTGGTAAACCATATGAA
[86 nt withheld, positions 1821-1906]
T
[54 nt withheld, positions 1908-1961]
CTAGCGCCGCCCTATACCTTGTCTGCCTCCCCGCGTTGCGTCGCGGTGCATGGAGCCGGGCCACCTCGAC
CTGAATGGAAGCCGGCGGCACCTCGCTAACGGATTCACCACTCCAAGAATTGGAGCCAATCAATTCTTGC
GGAGAACTGTGAATGCGCAAACCAACCCTTGGCAGAACATATCCATCGCGTCCGCCATCTCCAGCAGCCG
CACGCGGCGCATCTCGGGCAGCGTTGGGTCCTGGCCACGGGTGCGCATGATCGTGCTCCTGTCGTTGAGG
ACCCGGCTAGGCTGGCGGGGTTGCCTTACTGGTTAGCAGAATGAATCACCGATACGCGAGCGAACGTGAA
GCGACTGCTGCTGCAAAACGTCTGCGACCTGAGCAACAACATGAATGGTCTTCGGTTTCCGTGTTTCGTA
AAGTCTGGAAACGCGGAAGTCAGCGCCCTGCACCATTATGTTCCGGATCTGCATCGCAGGATGCTGCTGG
CTACCCTGTGGAACACCTACATCTGTATTAACGAAGCGCTGGCATTGACCCTGAGTGATTTTTCTCTGGT
CCCGCCGCATCCATACCGCCAGTTGTTTACCCTCACAACGTTCCAGTAACCGGGCATGTTCATCATCAGT
AACCCGTATCGTGAGCATCCTCTCTCGTTTCATCGGTATCATTACCCCCATGAACAGAAATCCCCCTTAC
ACGGAGGCATCAGTGACCAAACAGGAAAAAACCGCCCTTAACATGGCCCGCTTTATCAGAAGCCAGACAT
TAACGCTTCTGGAGAAACTCAACGAGCTGGACGCGGATGAACAGGCAGACATCTGTGAATCGCTTCACGA
CCACGCTGATGAGCTTTACCGCAGGATCCGCGAAATTGTAAGCGTTAATATTTTGTTAAAATTCGCGTTA
AATTTTTGTTAAATCAGCTCATTTTTTAACCAATAGGCCGAAATCGGCAAAATCCCTTATAAATCAAAAG
AATAGACCGAGATAGGGT
[37 nt withheld, positions 2960-2996]
AAAGAACGTGGACTCCAACGTCAAAGG
[49 nt withheld, positions 3024-3072]
T
[91 nt withheld, positions 3074-3164]
G
[124 nt withheld, positions 3166-3289]
CGCGGATCCTGCCTCGCGCGTTTCGGTGATGACGGTGAAAACCTCTGACACATGCAGCTCCCGGAGACGG
TCACAGCTTGTCTGTAAGCGGATGCCGGGAGCAGACAAGCCCGTCAGGGCGCGTCAGCGGGTGTTGGCGG
GTGTCGGGGCGCAGCCATGACCCAGTCACGTAGCGATAGCGGAGTGTATACTGGCTTAACTATGCGGCAT
CAGAGCAGATTGTACTGAGAGTGCACCATATGCGGTGTGAAATACCGCACAGATGCGTAAGGAGAAAATA
CCGCATCAGGCGCTCTTCCGCTTCCTCGCTCACTGACTCGCTGCGCTCGGTCGTTCGGCTGCGGCGAGCG
GTATCAGCTCACTCAAAGGCGGTAATACGGTTATCCACAGAATCAGGGGATAACGCAGGAAAGAACATGT
GAGCAAAAGGCCAGCAAAAGGCCAGGAACCGTAAAAAGGCCGCGTTGCTGGCGTTTTTCCATAGGCTCCG
CCCCCCTGACGAGCATCACAAAAATCGACGCTCAAGTCAGAGGTGGCGAAACCCGACAGGACTATAAAGA
TACCAGGGTTTCCCCCTGGAAGCTCCCTCGTGCGCTCTCCTGTTCCGACCCTGCCGCTTACCGGATACCT
GTCCGCCTTTCTCCCTTCGGGAAGCGTGGCGCTTTCTCATAGCTCACGCTGTAGGTATCTCAGTTCGGTG
TAGGTCGTTCGCTCCAAGCTGGGCTGTGTGCACGAACCCCCCGTTCAGCCCGACCGCTGCGCCTTATCCG
GTAACTATCGTCTTGAGTCCAACCCGGTAAGACACGACTTATCGCCACTGGCAGCAGCCACTGGTAACAG
GATTAGCAGAGCGAGGTATGTAGGCGGTGCTACAGAGTTCTTGAAGTGGTGGCCTAACTACGGCTACACT
AGAAGGACAGTATTTGGTATCTGCGCTCTGCTGAAGCCAGTTACCTTCGGAAAAAGAGTTGGTAGCTCTT
GATCCGGCAAACAAACCACCGCTGGTAGCGGTGGTTTTTTTGTTTGCAAGCAGCAGATTACGCGCAGAAA
AAAAGGATCTCAAGAAGATCCTTTGATCTTTTCTACGGGGTCTGACGCTCAGTGGAACGAAAACTCACGT
TAAGGGATTTTGGTCATGAGATTATCAAAAAGGATCTTCACCTAGATCCTTTTAAATTAAAAATGAAGTT
TTAAATCAATCTAAAGTATATATGAGTAAACTTGGTCTGACAGTTACCAATGCTTAATCAGTGAGGCACC
TATCTCAGCGATCTGTCTATTTCGTTCATCCATAGTTGCCTGACTCCCCGTCGTGTAGATAACTACGATA
CGGGAGGGCTTACCATCTGGCCCCAGTGCTGCAATGATACCGCGAGACCCACGCTCACCGGCTCCAGATT
TATCAGCAATAAACCAGCCAGCCGGAAGGGCCGAGCGCAGAAGTGGTCCTGCAACTTTATCCGCCTCCAT
CCAGTCTATTAATTGTTGCCGGGAAGCTAGAGTAAGTAGTTCGCCAGTTAATAGTTTGCGCAACGTTGTT
GCCATTGCTGCAGGCATCGTGGTGTCACGCTCGTCGTTTGGTATGGCTTCATTCAGCTCCGGTTCCCAAC
GATCAAGGCGAGTTACATGATCCCCCATGTTGTGCAAAAAAGCGGTTAGCTCCTTCGGTCCTCCGATCGT
TGTCAGAAGTAAGTTGGCCGCAGTGTTATCACTCATGGTTATGGCAGCACTGCATAATTCTCTTACTGTC
ATGCCATCCGTAAGATGCTTTTCTGTGACTGGTGAGTACTCAACCAAGTCATTCTGAGAATAGTGTATGC
GGCGACCGAGTTGCTCTTGCCCGGCGTCAACACGGGATAATACCGCGCCACATAGCAGAACTTTAAAAGT
GCTCATCATTGGAAAACGTTCTTCGGGGCGAAAACTCTCAAGGATCTTACCGCTGTTGAGATCCAGTTCG
ATGTAACCCACTCGTGCACCCAACTGATCTTCAGCATCTTTTACTTTCACCAGCGTTTCTGGGTGAGCAA
AAACAGGAAGGCAAAATGCCGCAAAAAAGGGAATAAGGGCGACACGGAAATGTTGAATACTCATACTCTT
CCTTTTTCAATATTATTGAAGCATTTATCAGGGTTATTGTCTCATGAGCGGATACATATTTGAATGTATT
TAGAAAAATAAACAAATAGGGGTTCCGCGCACATTTCCCCGAAAAGTGCCACCTGACGTCTAAGAAACCA
TTATTATCATGACATTAACCTATAAAAATAGGCGTATCACGAGGCCCTTTCGTCTTCAAGAATTCCCGAC
ACCATCGAATGGTGCAAAACCTTTCGCGGTATGGCATGATAGCGCCCGGAAGAGAGTCAATTCAGGGTGG
TGAATGTGAAACCAGTAACGTTATACGATGTCGCAGAGTATGCCGGTGTCTCTTATCAGACCGTTTCCCG
CGTGGTGAACCAGGCCAGCCACGTTTCTGCGAAAACGCGGGAAAAAGTGGAAGCGGCGATGGCGGAGCTG
AATTACATTCCCAACCGCGTGGCACAACAACTGGCGGGCAAACAGTCGTTGCTGATTGGCGTTGCCACCT
CCAGTCTGGCCCTGCACGCGCCGTCGCAAATTGTCGCGGCGATTAAATCTCGCGCCGATCAACTGGGTGC
CAGCGTGGTGGTGTCGATGGTAGAACGAAGCGGCGTCGAAGCCTGTAAAGCGGCGGTGCACAATCTTCTC
GCGCAACGCGTCAGTGGGCTGATCATTAACTATCCGCTGGATGACCAGGATGCCATTGCTGTGGAAGCTG
CCTGCACTAATGTTCCGGCGTTATTTCTTGATGTCTCTGACCAGACACCCATCAACAGTATTATTTTCTC
CCATGAAGACGGTACGCGACTGGGCGTGGAGCATCTGGTCGCATTGGGTCACCAGCAAATCGCGCTGTTA
GCGGGCCCATTAAGTTCTGTCTCGGCGCGTCTGCGTCTGGCTGGCTGGCATAAATATCTCACTCGCAATC
AAATTCAGCCGATAGCGGAACGGGAAGGCGACTGGAGTGCCATGTCCGGTTTTCAACAAACCATGCAAAT
GCTGAATGAGGGCATCGTTCCCACTGCGATGCTGGTTGCCAACGATCAGATGGCGCTGGGCGCAATGCGC
GCCATTACCGAGTCCGGGCTGCGCGTTGGTGCGGATATCTCGGTAGTGGGATACGACGATACCGAAGACA
GCTCATGTTATATCCCGCCGTTAACCACCATCAAACAGGATTTTCGCCTGCTGGGGCAAACCAGCGTGGA
CCGCTTGCTGCAACTCTCTCAGGGCCAGGCGGTGAAGGGCAATCAGCTGTTGCCCGTCTCACTGGTGAAA
AGAAAAACCACCCTGGCGCCCAATACGCAAACCGCCTCTCCCCGCGCGTTGGCCGATTCATTAATGCAGC
TGGCACGACAGGTTTCCCGACTGGAAAGCGGGCAGTGAGCGCAACGCAATTAATGTAAGTTAGCTCACTC
ATTAGGCACAATTCTCATGTTTGACAGCTTATCATCGACTGCACGGTGCACCAATGCTTCTGGCGTCAGG
CAGCCATCGGAAGCTGTGGTATGGCTGTGCAGGTCGTAAATCACTGCATAATTCGTGTCGCTCAAGGCGC
ACTCCCGTTCTGGATAATGTTTTTTGCGCCGACATCATAACGGTTCTGGCAAATATTCTGAAATGAGCTG
