>Addgene plasmid #109841 | pHH0103_DEPDC6_DEP | depositor partial sequence | sequence record 206793 | pHH0103_DEPDC6_DEP sequence 294 bps
GGCCCAGCCGGCCGCATTTATGCGTGGTCAACGTCTGTACGAGAAACTGATGTCTCCTGAGAATACTCTG
CTGCAGCCGCGCGAAGAAGAAGGCGTAAAATACGAACGCACCTTCATGGCGTCCGAATTCCTGGACTGGC
TGGTCCAGGAAGGCGAAGCCACGACCCGTAAGGAAGCTGAACAGCTGTGCCACCGTCTGATGGAGCATGG
TATCATTCAGCACGTGTCTAACAAACACCCATTTGTTGATAGCAACCTGCTGTATCAGTTCCGTATGAAC
TTCCGCGCGGCCGC
